>Addgene plasmid #122279 | pLenti-TK-Firefly-cjCD69 | addgene full sequence | sequence record 237179 | Addgene NGS Result
TGAGCCCGCCCCCGGACCCACCCCTTCCCAGCCTCTGAGCCCAGAAAGCGAAGGAGCAAAGCTGCTATTG
GCCGCTGCCCCAAAGGCCTACCCGCTTCCATTGCTCAGCGGTGCTGTCCATCTGCACGAGACTAGTGAGA
CGTGCTACTTCCATTTGTCACGTCCTGCACGACGCGAGCTGCGGGGCGGGGGGGAACTTCCTGACTAGGG
GAGGAGTAGAAGGTGGCGCGAAGGGGCCACCAAAGAACGGAGCCGGTTGGCGCCTACCGGTGGATGTGGA
ATGTGTGCGAGGCCAGAGGCCACTTGTGTAGCGCCAAGTGCCCAGCGGGGCTGCTAAAGCGCATGCTCCA
GACTGCCTTGGGAAAAGCGCCTCCCCTACCCGGTAGAATTGAAATGAGTCTTCGGACCTCGCGGGGGCCG
CTTAAGCGGTGGTTAGGGTTTGTCTGACGCGGGGGGAGGGGGAAGGAACGAAACACTCTCATTCGGAGGC
GGCTCGGGGTTTGGTCTTGGTGGCCACGGGCACGCAGAAGAGCGCCGCGATCCTCTTAAGCACCCCCCCG
CCCTCCGTGGAGGCGGGGGTTTGGTCGGCGGGTGGTAACTGGCGGGCCGCTGACTCGGGCGGGTCGCGCG
CCCCAGAGTGTGACCTTTTCGGTCTGCTCGCAGACCCCCGGGCGGCGCCGCCGCGGCGGCGACGGGCTCG
CTGGGTCCTAGGCTCCATGGGGACCGTATACGTGGACAGGCTCTGGAGCATCCGCACGACTGCGGTGATA
TTACCGGAGACCTTCTGCGGGACGAGCCGGGTCACGCGGCTGACGCGGAGCGTCCGTTGGGCGACAAACA
CCAGGACGGGGCACAGGTACACTATCTTGTCACCCGGAGGCGCGAGGGACTGCAGGAGCTTCAGGGAGTG
GCGCAGCTGCTTCATCCCCGTGGCCCGTTGCTCGCGTTTGCTGGCGGTGTCCCCGGAAGAAATATATTTG
CATGTCTTTAGTTCTATGATGACACAAACCCCGCCCAGCGTCTTGTCATTGGCGAATTCGAACACGCAGA
TGCAGTCGGGGCGGCGCGGTCCCAGGTCCACTTCGCATATTAAGGTGACGCGTGTGGCCTCGAACACCGA
GCGACCCTGCAGCGACCCGCTTAAGGATCCATGGAAGATGCCAAAAACATTAAGAAGGGCCCAGCGCCAT
TCTACCCACTCGAAGACGGGACCGCCGGCGAGCAGCTGCACAAAGCCATGAAGCGCTACGCCCTGGTGCC
CGGCACCATCGCCTTTACCGACGCACATATCGAGGTGGACATTACCTACGCCGAGTACTTCGAGATGAGC
GTTCGGCTGGCAGAAGCTATGAAGCGCTATGGGCTGAATACAAACCATCGGATCGTGGTGTGCAGCGAGA
ATAGCTTGCAGTTCTTCATGCCCGTGTTGGGTGCCCTGTTCATCGGTGTGGCTGTGGCCCCAGCTAACGA
CATCTACAACGAGCGCGAGCTGCTGAACAGCATGGGCATCAGCCAGCCCACCGTCGTATTCGTGAGCAAG
AAAGGGCTGCAAAAGATCCTCAACGTGCAAAAGAAGCTACCGATCATACAAAAGATCATCATCATGGATA
GCAAGACCGACTACCAGGGCTTCCAAAGCATGTACACCTTCGTGACTTCCCATTTGCCACCCGGCTTCAA
CGAGTACGACTTCGTGCCCGAGAGCTTCGACCGGGACAAAACCATCGCCCTGATCATGAACAGTAGTGGC
AGTACCGGATTGCCCAAGGGCGTAGCCCTACCGCACCGCACCGCTTGTGTCCGATTCAGTCATGCCCGCG
ACCCCATCTTCGGCAACCAGATCATCCCCGACACCGCTATCCTCAGCGTGGTGCCATTTCACCACGGCTT
CGGCATGTTCACCACGCTGGGCTACTTGATCTGCGGCTTTCGGGTCGTGCTCATGTACCGCTTCGAGGAG
GAGCTATTCTTGCGCAGCTTGCAAGACTATAAGATTCAATCTGCCCTGCTGGTGCCCACACTATTTAGCT
TCTTCGCTAAGAGCACTCTCATCGACAAGTACGACCTAAGCAACTTGCACGAGATCGCCAGCGGCGGGGC
GCCGCTCAGCAAGGAGGTAGGTGAGGCCGTGGCCAAACGCTTCCACCTACCAGGCATCCGCCAGGGCTAC
GGCCTGACAGAAACAACCAGCGCCATTCTGATCACCCCCGAAGGGGACGACAAGCCTGGCGCAGTAGGCA
AGGTGGTGCCCTTCTTCGAGGCTAAGGTGGTGGACTTGGACACCGGTAAGACACTGGGTGTGAACCAGCG
CGGCGAGCTGTGCGTCCGTGGCCCCATGATCATGAGCGGCTACGTTAACAACCCCGAGGCTACAAACGCT
CTCATCGACAAGGACGGCTGGCTGCACAGCGGCGACATCGCCTACTGGGACGAGGACGAGCACTTCTTCA
TCGTGGACCGGCTGAAGAGCCTGATCAAATACAAGGGCTACCAGGTAGCCCCAGCCGAACTGGAGAGCAT
CCTGCTGCAACACCCCAACATCTTCGACGCCGGGGTCGCCGGCCTGCCCGACGACGATGCCGGCGAGCTG
CCCGCCGCAGTCGTCGTGCTGGAACACGGTAAAACCATGACCGAGAAGGAGATCGTGGACTATGTGGCCA
GCCAGGTTACAACCGCCAAGAAGCTGCGCGGTGGTGTTGTGTTCGTGGACGAGGTGCCTAAAGGACTGAC
CGGCAAGTTGGACGCCCGCAAGATCCGCGAGATTCTCATTAAGGCCAAGAAGGGCGGCAAGATCGCCGTG
TAATTCTAGTTGTTTAAACATACAGTGTTTTCCAGGGAAAAGACAAAAGCAAAGAATATGAGGAATATTT
GTAAAACAGGGAAAAGTGTTGGAAAATGTGCAATATGTGATGTGGCAAATTTCTATCAGGAAATATTCTG
TAATGTTCAAACCTAGAATAATACTAGTCATAATAGGTTTGTGACTTTCCTAATCAATTCTTTAATGTGC
AATATTTCATTTAAAGTATTTTTATGTGCAATAAAATGTATTTGTTTGTATTTTGTGTTCAGTACAATTA
TAAGCTGTTTTTATGCACGGGAAAATAAAAGTAGAATAAATATCTAGAGTCGACGCTAGAGCTCGCTGAT
CAGCCTCGACTGTGCCTTCTAGTTGCCAGCCATCTGTTGTTTGCCCCTCCCCCGTGCCTTCCTTGACCCT
GGAAGGTGCCACTCCCACTGTCCTTTCCTAATAAAATGAGGAAATTGCATCGCATTGTCTGAGTAGGTGT
CATTCTATTCTGGGGGGTGGGGTGGGGCAGGACAGCAAGGGGGAGGATTGGGAAGACAATAGCAGGCATG
CTGGGGATGCGGTGGGCTCTATGGCTTCTGAGGCGGAAAGAACCAGCTGGGGCTCTAGGGGGTATCCCCT
CCCCCCTTTTCTTTTGGGTCCCCTCGGGGTTGGGAGGTGGGTCTGAAACGATAATGGTGAATATCCCTGC
CTAACTCTATTCACTATAGAAAGTACAGCAAAAACTATTCTTAAACCTACCAAGCCTCCTACTATCATTA
TGAATAATTTTATATACCACAGCCAATTTGTTATGTTAAACCAATTCCACAAACTTGCCCATTTATCTAA
TTCCAATAATTCTTGTTCATTCTTTTCTTGCTGGTTTTGCGATTCTTCAATTAAGGAGTGTATTAAGCTT
GTGTAATTGTTAATTTCTCTGTCCCACTCCATCCAGGTCGTGTGATTCCAAATCTGTTCCAGAGATTTAT
TACTCCAACTAGCATTCCAAGGCACAGCAGTGGTGCAAATGAGTTTTCCAGAGCAACCCCAAATCCCCAG
GAGCTGTTGATCCTTTAGGTATCTTTCCACAGCCAGGATTCTTGCCTGGAGCTGCTTGATGCCCCAGACT
GTGAGTTGCAACAGATGCTGTTGCGCCTCAATAGCCCTCAGCAAATTGTTCTGCTGCTGCACTATACCAG
ACAATAATTGTCTGGCCTGTACCGTCAGCGTCATTGACGCTGCGCCCATAGTGCTTCCTGCTGCTCCCAA
GAACCCAAGGAACAAAGCTCCTATTCCCACTGCTCTTTTTTCTCTCTGCACCACTCTTCTCTTTGCCTTG
GTGGGTGCTACTCCTAATGGTTCAATTTTTACTACTTTATATTTATATAATTCACTTCTCCAATTGTCCC
TCATATCTCCTCCTCCAGGTCTGAAGATCAGCGGCCGCTTGCTGTGCGGTGGTCTTACTTTTGTTTTGCT
CTTCCTCTATCTTGTCTAAAGCTTCCTTGGTGTCTTTTATCTCTATCCTTTGATGCACACAATAGAGGGT
TGCTACTGTATTATATAATGATCTAAGTTCTTCTGATCCTGTCTGAAGGGATGGTTGTAGCTGTCCCAGT
ATTTGTCTACAGCCTTCTGATGTTTCTAACAGGCCAGGATTAACTGCGAATCGTTCTAGCTCCCTGCTTG
CCCATACTATATGTTTTAATTTATATTTTTTCTTTCCCCCTGGCCTTAACCGAATTTTTTCCCATCGCGA
TCTAATTCTCCCCCGCTTAATACTGACGCTCTCGCACCCATCTCTCTCCTTCTAGCCTCCGCTAGTCAAA
ATTTTTGGCGTACTCACCAGTCGCCGCCCCTCGCCTCTTGCCGTGCGCGCTTCAGCAAGCCGAGTCCTGC
GTCGAGAGAGCTCCTCTGGTTTCCCTTTCGCTTTCAAGTCCCTGTTCGGGCGCCACTGCTAGAGATTTTC
CACACTGACTAAAAGGGTCTGAGGGATCTCTAGTTACCAGAGTCACACAACAGACGGGCACACACTACTT
GAAGCACTCAAGGCAAGCTTTATTGAGGCTTAAGCAGTGGGTTCCCTAGTTAGCCAGAGAGCTCCCAGGC
TCAGATCTGGTCTAACCAGAGAGACCCGTTTATGTATCGAGCTAGGCACTTAAATACAATATCTCTGCAA
TGCGGCAATTCAGTGGTTCGTCCAATCCATGTCAGACCCGTCTGTTGCCTTCCTAATAAGGCACGATCGT
ACCACCTTACTTCCACCAATCGGCATGCACGGTGCTTTTTCTCTCCTTGTAAGGCATGTTGCTAACTCAT
CGTTACCATGTTGCAAGACTACAAGAGTATTGCATAAGACTACATTAAGCTTGCAGCTCCAGCTTTTGTT
CCCTTTAGTGAGGGTTAATTGCGCGCTTGGCGTAATCATGGTCATAGCTGTTTCCTGTGTGAAATTGTTA
TCCGCTCACAATTCCACACAACATACGAGCCGGAAGCATAAAGTGTAAAGCCTGGGGTGCCTAATGAGTG
AGCTAACTCACATTAATTGCGTTGCGCTCACTGCCCGCTTTCCAGTCGGGAAACCTGTCGTGCCAGCTGC
ATTAATGAATCGGCCAACGCGCGGGGAGAGGCGGTTTGCGTATTGGGCGCTCTTCCGCTTCCTCGCTCAC
TGACTCGCTGCGCTCGGTCGTTCGGCTGCGGCGAGCGGTATCAGCTCACTCAAAGGCGGTAATACGGTTA
TCCACAGAATCAGGGGATAACGCAGGAAAGAACATGTGAGCAAAAGGCCAGCAAAAGGCCAGGAACCGTA
AAAAGGCCGCGTTGCTGGCGTTTTTCCATAGGCTCCGCCCCCCTGACGAGCATCACAAAAATCGACGCTC
AAGTCAGAGGTGGCGAAACCCGACAGGACTATAAAGATACCAGGCGTTTCCCCCTGGAAGCTCCCTCGTG
CGCTCTCCTGTTCCGACCCTGCCGCTTACCGGATACCTGTCCGCCTTTCTCCCTTCGGGAAGCGTGGCGC
TTTCTCATAGCTCACGCTGTAGGTATCTCAGTTCGGTGTAGGTCGTTCGCTCCAAGCTGGGCTGTGTGCA
CGAACCCCCCGTTCAGCCCGACCGCTGCGCCTTATCCGGTAACTATCGTCTTGAGTCCAACCCGGTAAGA
CACGACTTATCGCCACTGGCAGCAGCCACTGGTAACAGGATTAGCAGAGCGAGGTATGTAGGCGGTGCTA
CAGAGTTCTTGAAGTGGTGGCCTAACTACGGCTACACTAGAAGAACAGTATTTGGTATCTGCGCTCTGCT
GAAGCCAGTTACCTTCGGAAAAAGAGTTGGTAGCTCTTGATCCGGCAAACAAACCACCGCTGGTAGCGGT
GGTTTTTTTGTTTGCAAGCAGCAGATTACGCGCAGAAAAAAAGGATCTCAAGAAGATCCTTTGATCTTTT
CTACGGGGTCTGACGCTCAGTGGAACGAAAACTCACGTTAAGGGATTTTGGTCATGAGATTATCAAAAAG
GATCTTCACCTAGATCCTTTTAAATTAAAAATGAAGTTTTAAATCAATCTAAAGTATATATGAGTAAACT
TGGTCTGACAGTTACCAATGCTTAATCAGTGAGGCACCTATCTCAGCGATCTGTCTATTTCGTTCATCCA
TAGTTGCCTGACTCCCCGTCGTGTAGATAACTACGATACGGGAGGGCTTACCATCTGGCCCCAGTGCTGC
AATGATACCGCGAGACCCACGCTCACCGGCTCCAGATTTATCAGCAATAAACCAGCCAGCCGGAAGGGCC
GAGCGCAGAAGTGGTCCTGCAACTTTATCCGCCTCCATCCAGTCTATTAATTGTTGCCGGGAAGCTAGAG
TAAGTAGTTCGCCAGTTAATAGTTTGCGCAACGTTGTTGCCATTGCTACAGGCATCGTGGTGTCACGCTC
GTCGTTTGGTATGGCTTCATTCAGCTCCGGTTCCCAACGATCAAGGCGAGTTACATGATCCCCCATGTTG
TGCAAAAAAGCGGTTAGCTCCTTCGGTCCTCCGATCGTTGTCAGAAGTAAGTTGGCCGCAGTGTTATCAC
TCATGGTTATGGCAGCACTGCATAATTCTCTTACTGTCATGCCATCCGTAAGATGCTTTTCTGTGACTGG
TGAGTACTCAACCAAGTCATTCTGAGAATAGTGTATGCGGCGACCGAGTTGCTCTTGCCCGGCGTCAATA
CGGGATAATACCGCGCCACATAGCAGAACTTTAAAAGTGCTCATCATTGGAAAACGTTCTTCGGGGCGAA
AACTCTCAAGGATCTTACCGCTGTTGAGATCCAGTTCGATGTAACCCACTCGTGCACCCAACTGATCTTC
AGCATCTTTTACTTTCACCAGCGTTTCTGGGTGAGCAAAAACAGGAAGGCAAAATGCCGCAAAAAAGGGA
ATAAGGGCGACACGGAAATGTTGAATACTCATACTCTTCCTTTTTCAATATTATTGAAGCATTTATCAGG
GTTATTGTCTCATGAGCGGATACATATTTGAATGTATTTAGAAAAATAAACAAATAGGGGTTCCGCGCAC
ATTTCCCCGAAAAGTGCCACCTAAATTGTAAGCGTTAATATTTTGTTAAAATTCGCGTTAAATTTTTGTT
AAATCAGCTCATTTTTTAACCAATAGGCCGAAATCGGCAAAATCCCTTATAAATCAAAAGAATAGACCGA
GATAGGGT
[37 nt withheld, positions 7499-7535]
AAAGAACGTGGACTCCAACGTCAAAGG
[49 nt withheld, positions 7563-7611]
T
[91 nt withheld, positions 7613-7703]
G
[124 nt withheld, positions 7705-7828]
CCCATTCGCCATTCAGGCTGCGCAACTGTTGGGAAGGGCGATCGGTGCGGGCCTCTTCGCTATTACGCCA
GCTGGCGAAAGGGGGATGTGCTGCAAGGCGATTAAGTTGGGTAACGCCAGGGTTTTCCCAGTCACGACGT
TGTAAAACGACGGCCAGTGAGCGCGCGTAATACGACTCACTATAGGGCGAATTGGGTACGTCCCTAGGCC
TCCAAAAAAGCCTCCTCACTACTTCTGGAATAGCTCAGAGGCCGAGGCGGCCTCGGCCTCTGCATAAATA
AAAAAAATTAGTCAGCCATGGGGCGGAGAATGGGCGGAACTGGGCGGAGTTAGGGGCGGGATGGGCGGAG
TTAGGGGCGGGATAGCTAGAGCCAGACATGATAAGATACATTGATGAGTTTGGACAAACCACAACTAGAA
TGCAGTGAAAAAAATGCTTTATTTGTGAAATTTGTGATGCTATTGCTTTATTTGTAACCATTATAAGCTG
CAATAAACAAGTTCCTCTCACTCTCTGATATTCATTTCTTTGCAAGTTATAAATACTGAATAATAAGATG
ACATGAACTACTACTGCTAGAGATTTTCCACACTGACTAAAAGGGTCTGAGGGATCTCTAGTTACCAGAG
TCACACAACAGACGGGCACACACTACTTGAAGCACTCAAGGCAAGCTTTATTGAGGCTTAAGCAGTGGGT
TCCCTAGTTAGCCAGAGAGCTCCCAGGCTCAGATCTGGTCTAACCAGAGAGACCCAGTACAAGCAAAAAG
CAGATCTTGTCTTCGTTGGGAGTGAGCTAGCCCTTCCAGTCCCCCCTTTTCTTTTAAAAAGTGGCTAAGA
TCTACAGCTGCCTTGTAAGTCATTGGTCTTAAAGGTACCGGGCCCTCGAGATGCATGGGGTCGTGCGCTC
CTTTCGGTCGGGCGCTGCGGGTCGTGGGGCGGGCGTCAGGCACCGGGCTTGCGGGTCATGCACCAGGTGC
GCGGTCCTTCGGGCACCTCGACGTCGGCGGTGACGGTGAAGCCGAGCCGCTCGTAGAAGGGGAGGTTGCG
GGGCGCGGAGGTCTCCAGGAAGGCGGGCACCCCGGCGCGCTCGGCCGCCTCCACTCCGGGGAGCACGACG
GCGCTGCCCAGACCCTTGCCCTGGTGGTCGGGCGAGACGCCGACGGTGGCCAGGAACCACGCGGGCTCCT
TGGGCCGGTGCGGCGCCAGGAGGCCTTCCATCTGTTGCTGCGCGGCCAGCCGGGAACCGCTCAACTCGGC
CATGCGCGGGCCGATCTCGGCGAACACCGCCCCCGCTTCGACGCTCTCCGGCGTGGTCCAGACCGCCACC
GCGGCGCCGTCGTCCGCGACCCACACCTTGCCGATGTCGAGCCCGACGCGCGTGAGGAAGAGTTCTTGCA
GCTCGGTGACCCGCTCGATGTGGCGGTCCGGATCGACGGTGTGGCGCGTGGCGGGGTAGTCGGCGAACGC
GGCGGCGAGGGTGCGTACGGCCCTGGGGACGTCGTCGCGGGTGGCGAGGCGCACCGTGGGCTTGTACTCG
GTCATGGTAAGCTTGGGCTGCAGGTCGAAAGGCCCGGAGATGAGGAAGAGGAGAACAGCGCGGCAGACGT
GCGCTTTTGAAGCGTGCAGAATGCCGGGCCTCCGGAGGACCTTCGGGCGCCCGCCCCGCCCCTGAGCCCG
CCCC
Features (pLannotate 1.2.2; 27 found; start..end, strand, type, name):
    393..1144    +  promoter       HSV TK promoter: herpes simplex virus thymidine kinase promoter
   1151..2803    +  CDS            luciferase: firefly luciferase synthetic luc2 version of the luciferase gene
   3160..3384    +  polyA_signal   bGH poly(A) signal: bovine growth hormone polyadenylation signal
   3388..3409    +  promoter       SV40 promoter (fragment): SV40 enhancer and early promoter
   3446..3472    -  CDS            Rev (fragment): human immunodeficiency virus 1 (HIV-1) Rev protein; rev; enhances nuclear export of unspliced and incompletely spliced viral mRNAs
   3849..4082    -  misc_feature   RRE: The Rev response element (RRE) of HIV-1 allows for Rev-dependent mRNA export from the nucleus to the cytoplasm.
   4228..4591    -  CDS            HIV-1 gag (fragment): gag protein from human immunodeficiency virus 1; gag
   4575..4700    -  misc_feature   HIV-1 Ψ: packaging signal of human immunodeficiency virus type 1
   4747..4927    -  LTR            5' LTR (truncated): truncated 5' long terminal repeat (LTR) from HIV-1
   4928..5154    -  promoter       RSV promoter: Rous sarcoma virus enhancer/promoter
   5182..5200    -  promoter       T3 promoter: promoter for bacteriophage T3 RNA polymerase
   5245..5261    -  protein_bind   lac operator: The lac repressor binds to the lac operator to inhibit transcription in E. coli. This inhibition can be relieved by adding lactose or isopropyl-β-D-thiogalactopyranoside (IPTG). lac repressor encoded by lacI
   5269..5299    -  promoter       lac promoter: promoter for the E. coli lac operon
   5314..5335    -  protein_bind   CAP binding site: CAP binding activates transcription in the presence of cAMP. E. coli catabolite activator protein
   5348..5440    -  CDS            lacI (fragment): lac repressor; lacI; The lac repressor binds to the lac operator to inhibit transcription in E. coli. This inhibition can be relieved by adding lactose or isopropyl-β-D-thiogalactopyranoside (IPTG).
   5623..6211    -  rep_origin     ori: high-copy-number ColE1/pMB1/pBR322/pUC origin of replication
   6382..7242    -  CDS            AmpR: β-lactamase; bla; confers resistance to ampicillin, carbenicillin, and related antibiotics
   7243..7347    -  promoter       AmpR promoter: bla
   7400..7828    -  rep_origin     f1 ori (sequence partly withheld): f1 bacteriophage origin of replication; arrow indicates direction of (+) strand synthesis
   7833..7988    -  CDS            lacZα (fragment): LacZα fragment of β-galactosidase; lacZ fragment
   7996..8014    +  promoter       T7 promoter: promoter for bacteriophage T7 RNA polymerase
   8035..8170    -  rep_origin     SV40 ori: SV40 origin of replication
   8210..8331    -  polyA_signal   SV40 poly(A) signal: SV40 polyadenylation signal
   8403..8583    -  LTR            5' LTR (truncated): truncated 5' long terminal repeat (LTR) from HIV-1
   8569..8706    -  CDS            nef (fragment): NEF_HV1LA - Experimental evidence at protein level: Swiss-Prot protein existence level 1. Extracellular Nef protein targets CD4(+) T-lymphocytes for apoptosis by interacting with CXCR4 surface receptors. From Human immunodeficiency virus type 1 group M subtype B (isolate Lai) (HIV-1).
   8774..9373    -  CDS            PuroR: puromycin N-acetyltransferase; pac from Streptomyces alboniger; confers resistance to puromycin
   9394..381     -  promoter       PGK promoter (across the origin): mouse phosphoglycerate kinase 1 promoter
