[The description below was written by a language model from this plasmid's Addgene catalogue record and pLannotate feature annotations shown in this document.]
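Description:
pLenti-TK-Firefly-cjCD69 is a lentiviral luciferase reporter plasmid of about 9.5 kb, built on the pLenti-TK-Firefly-Control backbone and intended for stable expression of firefly luciferase in mammalian cells. It is propagated in E. coli through a high-copy ColE1/pUC-type origin with ampicillin resistance (bla), and also carries an f1 origin, remnants of a lac/lacZα cloning region, and T3 and T7 promoters. The HIV-1-derived transfer elements comprise an RSV promoter fused to a truncated 5' LTR, the Ψ packaging signal with a gag fragment, the Rev response element, and a second truncated LTR followed by an SV40 poly(A) signal and SV40 origin. This chimeric RSV/LTR arrangement is typical of third-generation vectors.

The payload contains two cassettes in opposite orientations. The HSV thymidine kinase promoter, a relatively weak constitutive promoter, drives a synthetic luc2-type firefly luciferase coding sequence of 1,653 bp. This is followed by a 303 bp fragment of the CD69 3'UTR from the common marmoset (Callithrix jacchus), cloned between PmeI and XbaI sites, and then a bGH poly(A) signal. This reporter unit lies antisense to the viral genomic transcript, which would keep its polyadenylation signal from truncating the packaged RNA. A mouse PGK promoter drives puromycin N-acetyltransferase for selection of transduced cells.

Placing the 3'UTR downstream of luciferase makes reporter output sensitive to post-transcriptional regulation acting on that sequence. The associated publication concerns recruitment of miRNAs to target mRNAs by a viral adaptor RNA, which is consistent with this use. The catalogue lists a click beetle species for the luciferase insert, whereas the sequence annotation identifies firefly luc2. The record does not resolve this discrepancy.
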