Addgene plasmid #122279: pLenti-TK-Firefly-cjCD69
Purpose: Lentiviral vector for stable expression of Firefly luciferase.
Depositing lab: Demián Cazalla. Depositing organization: University of Utah. Publication: Viral miRNA adaptor differentially recruits miRNAs to target mRNAs through alternative base-pairing. Gorbea C, Mosbruger T, Nix DA, Cazalla D. Elife. 2019 Sep 20;8. pii: 50530. doi: 10.7554/eLife.50530. PubMed 31538617.
Backbone
  Vector backbone: pLenti-TK-Firefly-Control
  Backbone size w/o insert (bp): 9199
  Total vector size (bp): 9507
  Vector type: Mammalian Expression, Lentiviral, Luciferase
  Selectable markers: Puromycin
Growth in bacteria
  Bacterial resistance: Ampicillin, 100 μg/mL
  Growth temperature: 37°C
  Growth strain: NEB Stable
  Copy number: High Copy
Gene/Insert 1
  Gene/Insert name: Firefly luciferase
  Species: Synthetic; Pyrophorus plagiophthalamus
  Insert size (bp): 1653
  GenBank ID: ACJ37466.1
Gene/Insert 2
  Gene/Insert name: cjCD69 3'UTR
  Species: Callithrix jacchus
  Insert size (bp): 303
  Cloning method: Restriction Enzyme; 5′ cloning site PmeI (not destroyed); 3′ cloning site XbaI (not destroyed)
  Sequencing primers: 5′ CCTGACAGAAACAACCAGCGC; 3′ gGGGACCCaaaagaaaaggggggaGGGGATACCCCCTAGAGCCC
Terms and licenses: Academic/Nonprofit Terms; Industry Terms: Not Available to Industry
How to cite: pLenti-TK-Firefly-cjCD69 was a gift from Demián Cazalla (Addgene plasmid # 122279 ; http://n2t.net/addgene:122279 ; RRID:Addgene_122279)
